Addgene plasmid #142364: TFORF0224
Purpose: Lentiviral vector for overexpressing transcription factor ORFs with unique 24-bp barcodes. Barcodes facilitate identification of transcription factors in pooled screens.
Depositing lab: Feng Zhang. Depositing organization: Broad Institute. Publication: A transcription factor atlas of directed differentiation. Joung J, Ma S, Tay T, Geiger-Schuller KR, Kirchgatterer PC, Verdine VK, Guo B, Arias-Garcia MA, Allen WE, Singh A, Kuksenko O, Abudayyeh OO, Gootenberg JS, Fu Z, Macrae RK, Buenrostro JD, Regev A, Zhang F. Cell. 2023 Jan 5;186(1):209-229.e26. doi: 10.1016/j.cell.2022.11.026. PubMed 36608654.
Backbone
  Vector backbone: pLX_TRC317
  Backbone manufacturer: Broad Institute Genetic Perturbation Platform
  Backbone size w/o insert (bp): 8264
  Vector type: Mammalian Expression, Lentiviral
  Selectable markers: Puromycin
Growth in bacteria
  Bacterial resistance: Ampicillin, 100 μg/mL
  Growth temperature: 37°C
  Growth strain: NEB Stable
  Copy number: High Copy
Gene/Insert
  Gene/Insert name: ZNF592
  Species: H. sapiens (human)
  Insert size (bp): 3905
  Entrez Gene: ZNF592 (a.k.a. CAMOS, SCAR5)
  Promoter: EF1a
  Cloning method: Unknown
  Sequencing primers: 5′ GGGTGGAGACTGAAGTTAGGCCAG; 3′ CACATAGCGTAAAAGGAGCAACATAG
Terms and licenses: Academic/Nonprofit Terms; Industry Terms: Not Available to Industry
Depositor comments: XM_005254996,XM_017022734,NM_014630,XM_011522247,XM_011522246,ENST00000560079,ENST00000299927 . The transcription factor ORF portion of this plasmid was synthesized by Genewiz. Please test multiple small colonies in case of plasmid recombination. To make this collection available in a timely manner, a portion of this collection was not fully sequenced by Addgene. If an Addgene verified full plasmid sequence is not available, please contact us prior to placing an order to request the full sequence.
How to cite: TFORF0224 was a gift from Feng Zhang (Addgene plasmid # 142364 ; http://n2t.net/addgene:142364 ; RRID:Addgene_142364)
