[The description below was written by a language model from this plasmid's Addgene catalogue record and pLannotate feature annotations shown in this document.]
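Description:
TFORF0224 is a lentiviral mammalian expression plasmid built on the pLX_TRC317 backbone and carrying the human zinc-finger gene ZNF592 (also known as CAMOS or SCAR5). It belongs to a barcoded transcription factor ORF collection. In bacteria it is maintained through a high-copy ColE1/pUC-type origin and selected with ampicillin via the bla gene. An f1 origin and remnants of a lac/lacZα cloning region with T7 and T3 promoters are also present in the backbone. The depositor warns that the plasmid can recombine, as is common for LTR-containing vectors.

The viral portion has a third-generation, self-inactivating layout. An RSV promoter drives a truncated HIV-1 5' LTR, followed by the Ψ packaging signal with a partial gag sequence, the RRE for Rev-dependent export of the genomic RNA, a cPPT/CTS element, and a ΔU3 3' LTR followed by an SV40 polyadenylation signal. Between the LTRs sit two expression units. An SV40 early promoter drives puromycin N-acetyltransferase, allowing selection of transduced cells. A strong constitutive EF-1α promoter drives the ZNF592 ORF, with a WPRE downstream to enhance transcript stability and expression. The ORF was made by gene synthesis, and no epitope tag is annotated.

According to the record, each plasmid in the collection carries a unique 24-bp barcode, though it is not annotated as a feature in the table. This barcode lets the overexpressed factor be identified by sequencing. The construct is therefore suited to both individual ZNF592 overexpression and pooled screens, such as those examining directed differentiation.
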