Features (pLannotate 1.2.2; 31 found; start..end, strand, type, name):
      5..231     +  promoter       RSV promoter: Rous sarcoma virus enhancer/promoter
    232..412     +  LTR            5' LTR (truncated): truncated 5' long terminal repeat (LTR) from HIV-1
    459..584     +  misc_feature   HIV-1 Ψ: packaging signal of human immunodeficiency virus type 1
    568..931     +  CDS            HIV-1 gag (fragment): gag protein from human immunodeficiency virus 1; gag
   1077..1310    +  misc_feature   RRE: The Rev response element (RRE) of HIV-1 allows for Rev-dependent mRNA export from the nucleus to the cytoplasm.
   1687..1713    +  CDS            Rev (fragment): human immunodeficiency virus 1 (HIV-1) Rev protein; rev; enhances nuclear export of unspliced and incompletely spliced viral mRNAs
   1720..1743    +  promoter       SV40 promoter (fragment): SV40 early promoter
   1744..1815    +  promoter       SV40 promoter (fragment): SV40 enhancer and early promoter
   1839..1974    +  rep_origin     SV40 ori: SV40 origin of replication
   2020..2616    +  CDS            PuroR (fragment): puromycin N-acetyltransferase; pac from Streptomyces; confers resistance to puromycin
   2665..2782    +  misc_feature   cPPT/CTS: central polypurine tract and central termination sequence of HIV-1
   2847..2913    +  CDS            small t antigen (fragment): SV40 (simian virus 40) small t antigen
   2920..4098    +  promoter       EF-1α promoter: strong constitutive promoter for human elongation factor EF-1α
   4115..7915    +  CDS            ZNF592: ZN592_HUMAN - Also known as KIAA0211. Experimental evidence at protein level: Swiss-Prot protein existence level 1. May be involved in transcriptional regulation. From Homo sapiens (Human).
   7931..7984    +  promoter       U6 promoter (fragment): RNA polymerase III promoter for human U6 snRNA
   8026..8614    +  misc_feature   WPRE: woodchuck hepatitis virus posttranscriptional regulatory element
   8665..8684    +  misc_feature   cPPT/CTS (fragment): central polypurine tract and central termination sequence of HIV-1
   8686..8919    +  LTR            3' LTR (ΔU3): self-inactivating 3' long terminal repeat (LTR) from HIV-1
   8997..9118    +  polyA_signal   SV40 poly(A) signal: SV40 polyadenylation signal
   9158..9293    +  rep_origin     SV40 ori: SV40 origin of replication
   9314..9332    -  promoter       T7 promoter: promoter for bacteriophage T7 RNA polymerase
   9340..9495    +  CDS            lacZα (fragment): LacZα fragment of β-galactosidase; lacZ fragment
   9500..9928    +  rep_origin     f1 ori (sequence partly withheld): f1 bacteriophage origin of replication; arrow indicates direction of (+) strand synthesis
   9981..10085   +  promoter       AmpR promoter: bla
  10086..10946   +  CDS            AmpR: β-lactamase; bla; confers resistance to ampicillin, carbenicillin, and related antibiotics
  11117..11705   +  rep_origin     ori: high-copy-number ColE1/pMB1/pBR322/pUC origin of replication
  11888..11980   +  CDS            lacI (fragment): lac repressor; lacI; The lac repressor binds to the lac operator to inhibit transcription in E. coli. This inhibition can be relieved by adding lactose or isopropyl-β-D-thiogalactopyranoside (IPTG).
  11993..12014   +  protein_bind   CAP binding site: CAP binding activates transcription in the presence of cAMP. E. coli catabolite activator protein
  12029..12059   +  promoter       lac promoter: promoter for the E. coli lac operon
  12063..12085   +  protein_bind   lac operator (fragment): The lac repressor binds to the lac operator to inhibit transcription in E. coli. This inhibition can be relieved by adding lactose or isopropyl-β-D-thiogalactopyranoside (IPTG). lac repressor encoded by lacI
  12128..12146   +  promoter       T3 promoter: promoter for bacteriophage T3 RNA polymerase
>Addgene plasmid #142364 | TFORF0224 | addgene full sequence | sequence record 397168 | Addgene NGS Result
TTAATGTAGTCTTATGCAATACTCTTGTAGTCTTGCAACATGGTAACGATGAGTTAGCAACATGCCTTAC
AAGGAGAGAAAAAGCACCGTGCATGCCGATTGGTGGAAGTAAGGTGGTACGATCGTGCCTTATTAGGAAG
GCAACAGACGGGTCTGACATGGATTGGACGAACCACTGAATTGCCGCATTGCAGAGATATTGTATTTAAG
TGCCTAGCTCGATACATAAACGGGTCTCTCTGGTTAGACCAGATCTGAGCCTGGGAGCTCTCTGGCTAAC
TAGGGAACCCACTGCTTAAGCCTCAATAAAGCTTGCCTTGAGTGCTTCAAGTAGTGTGTGCCCGTCTGTT
GTGTGACTCTGGTAACTAGAGATCCCTCAGACCCTTTTAGTCAGTGTGGAAAATCTCTAGCAGTGGCGCC
CGAACAGGGACTTGAAAGCGAAAGGGAAACCAGAGGAGCTCTCTCGACGCAGGACTCGGCTTGCTGAAGC
GCGCACGGCAAGAGGCGAGGGGCGGCGACTGGTGAGTACGCCAAAAATTTTGACTAGCGGAGGCTAGAAG
GAGAGAGATGGGTGCGAGAGCGTCAGTATTAAGCGGGGGAGAATTAGATCGCGATGGGAAAAAATTCGGT
TAAGGCCAGGGGGAAAGAAAAAATATAAATTAAAACATATAGTATGGGCAAGCAGGGAGCTAGAACGATT
CGCAGTTAATCCTGGCCTGTTAGAAACATCAGAAGGCTGTAGACAAATACTGGGACAGCTACAACCATCC
CTTCAGACAGGATCAGAAGAACTTAGATCATTATATAATACAGTAGCAACCCTCTATTGTGTGCATCAAA
GGATAGAGATAAAAGACACCAAGGAAGCTTTAGACAAGATAGAGGAAGAGCAAAACAAAAGTAAGACCAC
CGCACAGCAAGCGGCCGCTGATCTTCAGACCTGGAGGAGGAGATATGAGGGACAATTGGAGAAGTGAATT
ATATAAATATAAAGTAGTAAAAATTGAACCATTAGGAGTAGCACCCACCAAGGCAAAGAGAAGAGTGGTG
CAGAGAGAAAAAAGAGCAGTGGGAATAGGAGCTTTGTTCCTTGGGTTCTTGGGAGCAGCAGGAAGCACTA
TGGGCGCAGCGTCAATGACGCTGACGGTACAGGCCAGACAATTATTGTCTGGTATAGTGCAGCAGCAGAA
CAATTTGCTGAGGGCTATTGAGGCGCAACAGCATCTGTTGCAACTCACAGTCTGGGGCATCAAGCAGCTC
CAGGCAAGAATCCTGGCTGTGGAAAGATACCTAAAGGATCAACAGCTCCTGGGGATTTGGGGTTGCTCTG
GAAAACTCATTTGCACCACTGCTGTGCCTTGGAATGCTAGTTGGAGTAATAAATCTCTGGAACAGATTTG
GAATCACACGACCTGGATGGAGTGGGACAGAGAAATTAACAATTACACAAGCTTAATACACTCCTTAATT
GAAGAATCGCAAAACCAGCAAGAAAAGAATGAACAAGAATTATTGGAATTAGATAAATGGGCAAGTTTGT
GGAATTGGTTTAACATAACAAATTGGCTGTGGTATATAAAATTATTCATAATGATAGTAGGAGGCTTGGT
AGGTTTAAGAATAGTTTTTGCTGTACTTTCTATAGTGAATAGAGTTAGGCAGGGATATTCACCATTATCG
TTTCAGACCCACCTCCCAACCCCGAGGGGACCCATGCATTGCATCTCAATTAGTCAGCAACCAGGTGTGG
AAAGTCCCCAGGCTCCCCAGCAGGCAGAAGTATGCAAAGCATGCGTCTCAATTAGTCAGCAACCATAGTC
CCGCCCCTAACTCCGCCCATCCCGCCCCTAACTCCGCCCAGTTCCGCCCATTCTCCGCCCCATGGCTGAC
TAATTTTTTTTATTTATGCAGAGGCCGAGGCCGCCTCGGCCTCTGAGCTATTCCAGAAGTAGTGAGGAGG
CTTTTTTGGAGGCCTAGGCTTTTGCAAAAAGCTTTCTAGAGGTACCACCGGAGCTTACCATGACCGAGTA
CAAGCCCACGGTGCGCCTCGCCACCCGCGACGACGTCCCCAGGGCCGTACGCACCCTCGCCGCCGCGTTC
GCCGACTACCCCGCCACGCGCCACACCGTCGATCCGGACCGCCACATCGAGCGGGTCACCGAGCTGCAAG
AACTCTTCCTCACGCGCGTCGGGCTCGACATCGGCAAGGTGTGGGTCGCGGACGACGGCGCCGCCGTGGC
GGTCTGGACCACGCCGGAGAGCGTCGAAGCGGGGGCGGTGTTCGCCGAGATCGGCCCGCGCATGGCCGAG
TTGAGCGGTTCCCGGCTGGCCGCGCAGCAACAGATGGAAGGCCTCCTGGCGCCGCACCGGCCCAAGGAGC
CCGCGTGGTTCCTGGCCACCGTCGGCGTCTCGCCCGACCACCAGGGCAAGGGTCTGGGCAGCGCCGTCGT
GCTCCCCGGAGTGGAGGCGGCCGAGCGCGCCGGGGTGCCCGCCTTCCTGGAGACCTCCGCGCCCCGCAAC
CTCCCCTTCTACGAGCGGCTCGGCTTCACCGTCACCGCCGACGTCGAGGTGCCCGAAGGACCGCGCACCT
GGTGCATGACCCGCAAGCCCGGTGCCAGTTAACGAATTCTAGATCTTGAGACAAATGGCAGTATTCATCC
ACAATTTTAAAAGAAAAGGGGGGATTGGGGGGTACAGTGCAGGGGAAAGAATAGTAGACATAATAGCAAC
AGACATACAAACTAAAGAATTACAAAAACAAATTACAAAAATTCAAAATTTTCGGGTTTATTACAGGGAC
AGCAGAGATCCACTTTGGCGCCGGCTCGAGGCCTGCAGGTGCAAAGATGGATAAAGTTTTAAACAGAGAG
GAATCTTTGCAGCTAATGGACCTTCTAGGTCTTGAAAGGAGTGGGAATTGGCTCCGGTGCCCGTCAGTGG
GCAGAGCGCACATCGCCCACAGTCCCCGAGAAGTTGGGGGGAGGGGTCGGCAATTGAACCGGTGCCTAGA
GAAGGTGGCGCGGGGTAAACTGGGAAAGTGATGTCGTGTACTGGCTCCGCCTTTTTCCCGAGGGTGGGGG
AGAACCGTATATAAGTGCAGTAGTCGCCGTGAACGTTCTTTTTCGCAACGGGTTTGCCGCCAGAACACAG
GTAAGTGCCGTGTGTGGTTCCCGCGGGCCTGGCCTCTTTACGGGTTATGGCCCTTGCGTGCCTTGAATTA
CTTCCACCTGGCTGCAGTACGTGATTCTTGATCCCGAGCTTCGGGTTGGAAGTGGGTGGGAGAGTTCGAG
GCCTTGCGCTTAAGGAGCCCCTTCGCCTCGTGCTTGAGTTGAGGCCTGGCCTGGGCGCTGGGGCCGCCGC
GTGCGAATCTGGTGGCACCTTCGCGCCTGTCTCGCTGCTTTCGATAAGTCTCTAGCCATTTAAAATTTTT
GATGACCTGCTGCGACGCTTTTTTTCTGGCAAGATAGTCTTGTAAATGCGGGCCAAGATCTGCACACTGG
TATTTCGGTTTTTGGGGCCGCGGGCGGCGACGGGGCCCGTGCGTCCCAGCGCACATGTTCGGCGAGGCGG
GGCCTGCGAGCGCGGCCACCGAGAATCGGACGGGGGTAGTCTCAAGCTGGCCGGCCTGCTCTGGTGCCTG
GCCTCGCGCCGCCGTGTATCGCCCCGCCCTGGGCGGCAAGGCTGGCCCGGTCGGCACCAGTTGCGTGAGC
GGAAAGATGGCCGCTTCCCGGCCCTGCTGCAGGGAGCTCAAAATGGAGGACGCGGCGCTCGGGAGAGCGG
GCGGGTGAGTCACCCACACAAAGGAAAAGGGCCTTTCCGTCCTCAGCCGTCGCTTCATGTGACTCCACGG
AGTACCGGGCGCCGTCCAGGCACCTCGATTAGTTCTCGAGCTTTTGGAGTACGTCGTCTTTAGGTTGGGG
GGAGGGGTTTTATGCGATGGAGTTTCCCCACACTGAGTGGGTGGAGACTGAAGTTAGGCCAGCTTGGCAC
TTGATGTAATTCTCCTTGGAATTTGCCCTTTTTGAGTTTGGATCTTGGTTCATTCTCAAGCCTCAGACAG
TGGTTCAAAGTTTTTTTCTTCCATTTCAGGTGTCGTGAGGCTAGCACCGCCACCATGGGGGATATGAAAA
CCCCAGATTTTGATGACCTTCTGGCTGCCTTTGACATCCCAGACCCCACCAGCCTTGATGCCAAGGAGGC
CATCCAGACACCCAGTGAGGAGAATGAGAGTCCCCTCAAACCTCCAGGCATATGTATGGATGAAAGTGTG
TCCTTGTCTCACTCAGGATCAGCCCCCGATGTGCCGGCCGTGAGTGTCATTGTCAAGAACACCAGCCGCC
AGGAGTCATTTGAAGCGGAGAAAGACCACATTACTCCCAGTCTCCTACACAATGGATTCCGGGGCTCAGA
TCTGCCTCCAGATCCCCACAACTGTGGGAAATTTGATTCTACTTTTATGAATGGAGACAGTGCCAGGAGT
TTCCCTGGCAAACTGGAGCCTCCCAAGTCAGAGCCATTACCCACCTTCAACCAGTTCAGTCCAATCTCCA
GCCCAGAACCTGAGGATCCCATCAAAGATAACGGATTTGGGATAAAGCCCAAACACTCTGACAGTTATTT
CCCACCCCCTCTTGGGTGCGGGGCTGTGGGAGGCCCAGTCCTGGAGGCTCTGGCTAAGTTTCCGGTTCCA
GAGCTGCATATGTTTGATCATTTTTGTAAGAAAGAACCCAAGCCAGAACCCCTGCCCTTGGGGAGCCAGC
AGGAACACGAGCAAAGTGGGCAGAACACAGTGGAACCTCACAAGGATCCGGATGCCACTCGATTCTTCGG
GGAAGCTTTGGAGTTCAACAGCCATCCTAGCAACAGTATTGGAGAGTCCAAGGGGCTTGCCCGGGAGCTT
GGTACCTGCTCATCAGTCCCCCCTAGGCAGCGTCTAAAGCCAGCTCATTCCAAGCTGTCCTCTTGTGTGG
CAGCCTTGGTGGCCTTGCAGGCCAAAAGAGTGGCTAGTGTCACTAAGGAGGATCAGCCTGGCCACACAAA
GGATCTCTCAGGGCCCACTAAAGAGAGTTCTAAAGGTAGCCCCAAAATGCCCAAGTCACCAAAGAGTCCC
CGGAGCCCTCTGGAGGCCACTAGAAAAAGTATCAAGCCATCGGACAGCCCTCGTAGCATCTGCAGTGACA
GCAGCAGCAAAGGCTCACCGTCTGTGGCTGCCAGCTCCCCACCAGCAATTCCCAAAGTGAGAATCAAAAC
CATTAAGACATCATCAGGGGAAATCAAACGGACTGTCACAAGGATCCTGCCAGATCCTGATGATCCAAGT
AAGTCCCCTGTTGGGTCACCTCTAGGGAGCGCCATTGCAGAGGCCCCCAGCGAGATGCCAGGGGATGAGG
TGCCTGTGGAAGAGCACTTTCCTGAGGCAGGCACAAATTCAGGGAGCCCCCAGGGGGCCAGGAAAGGGGA
CGAGAGCATGACAAAGGCCAGTGACTCGTCATCTCCCAGCTGCAGTTCTGGGCCCCGGGTCCCAAAGGGG
GCTGCCCCAGGCTCACAGACAGGCAAGAAGCAACAGAGCACAGCACTGCAGGCATCCACCCTGGCCCCTG
CCAACCTCCTGCCCAAAGCCGTGCACTTGGCCAACCTGAACCTCGTCCCCCACAGTGTTGCTGCATCAGT
GACAGCCAAGTCTTCAGTGCAAAGACGGAGCCAGCCACAGCTTACACAAATGTCGGTGCCCCTGGTCCAC
CAGGTGAAAAAGGCTGCCCCACTGATTGTAGAGGTCTTCAACAAGGTCCTTCACAGCTCCAACCCCGTGC
CCCTCTATGCGCCAAATCTCAGCCCGCCTGCGGACAGCAGGATCCACGTGCCGGCCAGTGGGTACTGCTG
CCTGGAGTGTGGAGACGCATTTGCCTTAGAGAAGAGCCTGAGCCAGCACTATGGCCGGCGGAGCGTCCAC
ATTGAGGTACTGTGCACACTGTGCTCCAAGACGCTGCTCTTCTTCAACAAGTGCAGCCTGCTCCGGCACG
CCCGTGACCACAAGAGCAAGGGGCTCGTCATGCAGTGTTCCCAGCTGCTGGTGAAGCCTATCTCTGCGGA
CCAAATGTTCGTGTCGGCCCCTGTGAACTCCACGGCACCAGCAGCCCCAGCCCCTTCATCCTCTCCCAAA
CATGGCCTCACTTCGGGCAGTGCCAGTCCCCCTCCTCCAGCCTTGCCACTCTACCCAGACCCTGTGAGGC
TCATCCGGTACTCAATCAAGTGTCTTGAATGTCACAAGCAGATGCGGGACTACATGGTCCTGGCTGCACA
TTTCCAGAGGACAACAGAGGAGACAGAGGGGCTGACCTGCCAGGTATGCCAAATGCTGCTGCCCAACCAG
TGCAGTTTCTGTGCCCACCAGCGGATTCATGCACACAAGTCCCCCTACTGCTGCCCGGAGTGTGGGGTCC
TCTGCCGCTCTGCCTACTTCCAGACCCATGTAAAGGAGAATTGCCTGCACTATGCCCGCAAGGTGGGCTA
CAGGTGCATCCACTGTGGTGTCGTCCACCTGACCTTGGCCTTGCTGAAAAGCCACATCCAGGAGCGACAC
TGCCAGGTTTTCCACAAATGTGCATTCTGCCCCATGGCCTTCAAGACTGCCAGCAGCACTGCAGACCACA
GTGCCACCCAGCACCCCACCCAGCCCCACAGACCCTCCCAGCTCATTTATAAGTGCTCCTGTGAAATGGT
CTTCAACAAGAAGAGGCACATTCAGCAGCATTTTTACCAGAATGTCAGCAAGACGCAGGTGGGCGTCTTC
AAGTGCCCTGAGTGCCCACTCTTGTTCGTGCAGAAGCCGGAGTTGATGCAACACGTCAAGAGCACCCACG
GTGTTCCCCGAAATGTGGACGAGCTGTCAAGCCTCCAGTCTTCAGCGGACACATCCTCAAGCCGCCCTGG
CTCTCGAGTTCCCACTGAGCCACCAGCCACTAGTGTGGCTGCTCGGAGCAGCTCCCTGCCTTCTGGCCGC
TGGGGTAGGCCTGAAGCCCACCGCAGGGTGGAAGCCAGGCCGCGGCTGAGGAACACTGGCTGGACCTGCC
AGGAGTGCCAGGAGTGGGTTCCAGATCGGGAGAGCTACGTGTCCCACATGAAAAAGAGCCACGGTCGGAC
ATTGAAGCGGTACCCATGCCGGCAGTGTGAACAGTCCTTCCACACCCCCAACAGCCTGCGCAAACACATC
CGCAACAACCATGACACAGTAAAGAAGTTCTACACCTGCGGGTACTGCACAGAGGACAGCCCCAGCTTTC
CTCGGCCCTCCCTTCTGGAGAGCCACATCAGCCTTATGCATGGCATCAGAAACCCTGATTTGAGCCAGAC
GTCCAAAGTGAAACCTCCGGGTGGACATTCCCCTCAGGTGAACCATCTGAAAAGACCAGTCAGTGGAGTG
GGGGACGCTCCAGGCACCAGCAATGGCGCAACTGTCTCTTCCACCAAAAGGCACAAGTCCCTTTTTCAGT
GCGCGAAATGTAGTTTTGCCACAGACTCGGGGCTCGAGTTTCAGAGCCACATACCTCAGCACCAGGTGGA
CAGCTCCACAGCCCAATGTCTCCTCTGTGGTTTGTGCTACACCTCTGCCAGCTCCCTCAGCCGCCACCTC
TTCATTGTCCACAAGGTGAGAGACCAGGAGGAGGAGGAGGAAGAGGAGGCGGCGGCAGCGGAGATGGCAG
TGGAGGTGGCAGAGCCAGAGGAGGGCTCCGGGGAGGAGGTGCCCATGGAGACTAGAGAGAATGGACTGGA
AGAATGTGCCGGTGAGCCTTTGTCAGCTGACCCAGAGGCGAGGAGATTGCTGGGCCCGGCCCCTGAGGAC
GATGGTGGCCACAATGATCACAGTCAACCACAGGCCTCTCAGGACCAGGACAGCCACACACTGTCCCCTC
AGGTGTAGTAATGAACTAGTCCGTAACTTGAAAGTATTTCGATTTCTTGGCTTTATATATCTTGTGGAAA
GGACGACCCGGGTCCAGTGAGAGCTTGCAGACGCGTTAAGTCGACAATCAACCTCTGGATTACAAAATTT
GTGAAAGATTGACTGGTATTCTTAACTATGTTGCTCCTTTTACGCTATGTGGATACGCTGCTTTAATGCC
TTTGTATCATGCTATTGCTTCCCGTATGGCTTTCATTTTCTCCTCCTTGTATAAATCCTGGTTGCTGTCT
CTTTATGAGGAGTTGTGGCCCGTTGTCAGGCAACGTGGCGTGGTGTGCACTGTGTTTGCTGACGCAACCC
CCACTGGTTGGGGCATTGCCACCACCTGTCAGCTCCTTTCCGGGACTTTCGCTTTCCCCCTCCCTATTGC
CACGGCGGAACTCATCGCCGCCTGCCTTGCCCGCTGCTGGACAGGGGCTCGGCTGTTGGGCACTGACAAT
TCCGTGGTGTTGTCGGGGAAATCATCGTCCTTTCCTTGGCTGCTCGCCTGTGTTGCCACCTGGATTCTGC
GCGGGACGTCCTTCTGCTACGTCCCTTCGGCCCTCAATCCAGCGGACCTTCCTTCCCGCGGCCTGCTGCC
GGCTCTGCGGCCTCTTCCGCGTCTTCGCCTTCGCCCTCAGACGAGTCGGATCTCCCTTTGGGCCGCCTCC
CCGCGTCGACTTTAAGACCAATGACTTACAAGGCAGCTGTAGATCTTAGCCACTTTTTAAAAGAAAAGGG
GGGACTGGAAGGGCTAATTCACTCCCAACGAAGACAAGATCTGCTTTTTGCTTGTACTGGGTCTCTCTGG
TTAGACCAGATCTGAGCCTGGGAGCTCTCTGGCTAACTAGGGAACCCACTGCTTAAGCCTCAATAAAGCT
TGCCTTGAGTGCTTCAAGTAGTGTGTGCCCGTCTGTTGTGTGACTCTGGTAACTAGAGATCCCTCAGACC
CTTTTAGTCAGTGTGGAAAATCTCTAGCAGTACGTATAGTAGTTCATGTCATCTTATTATTCAGTATTTA
TAACTTGCAAAGAAATGAATATCAGAGAGTGAGAGGAACTTGTTTATTGCAGCTTATAATGGTTACAAAT
AAAGCAATAGCATCACAAATTTCACAAATAAAGCATTTTTTTCACTGCATTCTAGTTGTGGTTTGTCCAA
ACTCATCAATGTATCTTATCATGTCTGGCTCTAGCTATCCCGCCCCTAACTCCGCCCATCCCGCCCCTAA
CTCCGCCCAGTTCCGCCCATTCTCCGCCCCATGGCTGACTAATTTTTTTTATTTATGCAGAGGCCGAGGC
CGCCTCGGCCTCTGAGCTATTCCAGAAGTAGTGAGGAGGCTTTTTTGGAGGCCTAGGGACGTACCCAATT
CGCCCTATAGTGAGTCGTATTACGCGCGCTCACTGGCCGTCGTTTTACAACGTCGTGACTGGGAAAACCC
TGGCGTTACCCAACTTAATCGCCTTGCAGCACATCCCCCTTTCGCCAGCTGGCGTAATAGCGAAGAGGCC
CGCACCGATCGCCCTTCCCAACAGTTGCGCAGCCTGAATGGCGAATGGG
[124 nt withheld, positions 9500-9623]
C
[91 nt withheld, positions 9625-9715]
A
[49 nt withheld, positions 9717-9765]
CCTTTGACGTTGGAGTCCACGTTCTTT
[37 nt withheld, positions 9793-9829]
ACCCTATCTCGGTCTATTCTTTTGATTTATAAGGGATTTTGCCGATTTCGGCCTATTGGTTAAAAAATGA
GCTGATTTAACAAAAATTTAACGCGAATTTTAACAAAATATTAACGCTTACAATTTAGGTGGCACTTTTC
GGGGAAATGTGCGCGGAACCCCTATTTGTTTATTTTTCTAAATACATTCAAATATGTATCCGCTCATGAG
ACAATAACCCTGATAAATGCTTCAATAATATTGAAAAAGGAAGAGTATGAGTATTCAACATTTCCGTGTC
GCCCTTATTCCCTTTTTTGCGGCATTTTGCCTTCCTGTTTTTGCTCACCCAGAAACGCTGGTGAAAGTAA
AAGATGCTGAAGATCAGTTGGGTGCACGAGTGGGTTACATCGAACTGGATCTCAACAGCGGTAAGATCCT
TGAGAGTTTTCGCCCCGAAGAACGTTTTCCAATGATGAGCACTTTTAAAGTTCTGCTATGTGGCGCGGTA
TTATCCCGTATTGACGCCGGGCAAGAGCAACTCGGTCGCCGCATACACTATTCTCAGAATGACTTGGTTG
AGTACTCACCAGTCACAGAAAAGCATCTTACGGATGGCATGACAGTAAGAGAATTATGCAGTGCTGCCAT
AACCATGAGTGATAACACTGCGGCCAACTTACTTCTGACAACGATCGGAGGACCGAAGGAGCTAACCGCT
TTTTTGCACAACATGGGGGATCATGTAACTCGCCTTGATCGTTGGGAACCGGAGCTGAATGAAGCCATAC
CAAACGACGAGCGTGACACCACGATGCCTGTAGCAATGGCAACAACGTTGCGCAAACTATTAACTGGCGA
ACTACTTACTCTAGCTTCCCGGCAACAATTAATAGACTGGATGGAGGCGGATAAAGTTGCAGGACCACTT
CTGCGCTCGGCCCTTCCGGCTGGCTGGTTTATTGCTGATAAATCTGGAGCCGGTGAGCGTGGGTCTCGCG
GTATCATTGCAGCACTGGGGCCAGATGGTAAGCCCTCCCGTATCGTAGTTATCTACACGACGGGGAGTCA
GGCAACTATGGATGAACGAAATAGACAGATCGCTGAGATAGGTGCCTCACTGATTAAGCATTGGTAACTG
TCAGACCAAGTTTACTCATATATACTTTAGATTGATTTAAAACTTCATTTTTAATTTAAAAGGATCTAGG
TGAAGATCCTTTTTGATAATCTCATGACCAAAATCCCTTAACGTGAGTTTTCGTTCCACTGAGCGTCAGA
CCCCGTAGAAAAGATCAAAGGATCTTCTTGAGATCCTTTTTTTCTGCGCGTAATCTGCTGCTTGCAAACA
AAAAAACCACCGCTACCAGCGGTGGTTTGTTTGCCGGATCAAGAGCTACCAACTCTTTTTCCGAAGGTAA
CTGGCTTCAGCAGAGCGCAGATACCAAATACTGTTCTTCTAGTGTAGCCGTAGTTAGGCCACCACTTCAA
GAACTCTGTAGCACCGCCTACATACCTCGCTCTGCTAATCCTGTTACCAGTGGCTGCTGCCAGTGGCGAT
AAGTCGTGTCTTACCGGGTTGGACTCAAGACGATAGTTACCGGATAAGGCGCAGCGGTCGGGCTGAACGG
GGGGTTCGTGCACACAGCCCAGCTTGGAGCGAACGACCTACACCGAACTGAGATACCTACAGCGTGAGCT
ATGAGAAAGCGCCACGCTTCCCGAAGGGAGAAAGGCGGACAGGTATCCGGTAAGCGGCAGGGTCGGAACA
GGAGAGCGCACGAGGGAGCTTCCAGGGGGAAACGCCTGGTATCTTTATAGTCCTGTCGGGTTTCGCCACC
TCTGACTTGAGCGTCGATTTTTGTGATGCTCGTCAGGGGGGCGGAGCCTATGGAAAAACGCCAGCAACGC
GGCCTTTTTACGGTTCCTGGCCTTTTGCTGGCCTTTTGCTCACATGTTCTTTCCTGCGTTATCCCCTGAT
TCTGTGGATAACCGTATTACCGCCTTTGAGTGAGCTGATACCGCTCGCCGCAGCCGAACGACCGAGCGCA
GCGAGTCAGTGAGCGAGGAAGCGGAAGAGCGCCCAATACGCAAACCGCCTCTCCCCGCGCGTTGGCCGAT
TCATTAATGCAGCTGGCACGACAGGTTTCCCGACTGGAAAGCGGGCAGTGAGCGCAACGCAATTAATGTG
AGTTAGCTCACTCATTAGGCACCCCAGGCTTTACACTTTATGCTTCCGGCTCGTATGTTGTGTGGAATTG
TGAGCGGATAACAATTTCACACAGGAAACAGCTATGACCATGATTACGCCAAGCGCGCAATTAACCCTCA
CTAAAGGGAACAAAAGCTGGAGCTGCAAGC
