>Addgene plasmid #142364 | TFORF0224 | depositor partial sequence | sequence record 279230 | Insert
ACCGCCACCATGGGGGATATGAAAACCCCAGATTTTGATGACCTTCTGGCTGCCTTTGACATCCCAGACC
CCACCAGCCTTGATGCCAAGGAGGCCATCCAGACACCCAGTGAGGAGAATGAGAGTCCCCTCAAACCTCC
AGGCATATGTATGGATGAAAGTGTGTCCTTGTCTCACTCAGGATCAGCCCCCGATGTGCCGGCCGTGAGT
GTCATTGTCAAGAACACCAGCCGCCAGGAGTCATTTGAAGCGGAGAAAGACCACATTACTCCCAGTCTCC
TACACAATGGATTCCGGGGCTCAGATCTGCCTCCAGATCCCCACAACTGTGGGAAATTTGATTCTACTTT
TATGAATGGAGACAGTGCCAGGAGTTTCCCTGGCAAACTGGAGCCTCCCAAGTCAGAGCCATTACCCACC
TTCAACCAGTTCAGTCCAATCTCCAGCCCAGAACCTGAGGATCCCATCAAAGATAACGGATTTGGGATAA
AGCCCAAACACTCTGACAGTTATTTCCCACCCCCTCTTGGGTGCGGGGCTGTGGGAGGCCCAGTCCTGGA
GGCTCTGGCTAAGTTTCCGGTTCCAGAGCTGCATATGTTTGATCATTTTTGTAAGAAAGAACCCAAGCCA
GAACCCCTGCCCTTGGGGAGCCAGCAGGAACACGAGCAAAGTGGGCAGAACACAGTGGAACCTCACAAGG
ATCCGGATGCCACTCGATTCTTCGGGGAAGCTTTGGAGTTCAACAGCCATCCTAGCAACAGTATTGGAGA
GTCCAAGGGGCTTGCCCGGGAGCTTGGTACCTGCTCATCAGTCCCCCCTAGGCAGCGTCTAAAGCCAGCT
CATTCCAAGCTGTCCTCTTGTGTGGCAGCCTTGGTGGCCTTGCAGGCCAAAAGAGTGGCTAGTGTCACTA
AGGAGGATCAGCCTGGCCACACAAAGGATCTCTCAGGGCCCACTAAAGAGAGTTCTAAAGGTAGCCCCAA
AATGCCCAAGTCACCAAAGAGTCCCCGGAGCCCTCTGGAGGCCACTAGAAAAAGTATCAAGCCATCGGAC
AGCCCTCGTAGCATCTGCAGTGACAGCAGCAGCAAAGGCTCACCGTCTGTGGCTGCCAGCTCCCCACCAG
CAATTCCCAAAGTGAGAATCAAAACCATTAAGACATCATCAGGGGAAATCAAACGGACTGTCACAAGGAT
CCTGCCAGATCCTGATGATCCAAGTAAGTCCCCTGTTGGGTCACCTCTAGGGAGCGCCATTGCAGAGGCC
CCCAGCGAGATGCCAGGGGATGAGGTGCCTGTGGAAGAGCACTTTCCTGAGGCAGGCACAAATTCAGGGA
GCCCCCAGGGGGCCAGGAAAGGGGACGAGAGCATGACAAAGGCCAGTGACTCGTCATCTCCCAGCTGCAG
TTCTGGGCCCCGGGTCCCAAAGGGGGCTGCCCCAGGCTCACAGACAGGCAAGAAGCAACAGAGCACAGCA
CTGCAGGCATCCACCCTGGCCCCTGCCAACCTCCTGCCCAAAGCCGTGCACTTGGCCAACCTGAACCTCG
TCCCCCACAGTGTTGCTGCATCAGTGACAGCCAAGTCTTCAGTGCAAAGACGGAGCCAGCCACAGCTTAC
ACAAATGTCGGTGCCCCTGGTCCACCAGGTGAAAAAGGCTGCCCCACTGATTGTAGAGGTCTTCAACAAG
GTCCTTCACAGCTCCAACCCCGTGCCCCTCTATGCGCCAAATCTCAGCCCGCCTGCGGACAGCAGGATCC
ACGTGCCGGCCAGTGGGTACTGCTGCCTGGAGTGTGGAGACGCATTTGCCTTAGAGAAGAGCCTGAGCCA
GCACTATGGCCGGCGGAGCGTCCACATTGAGGTACTGTGCACACTGTGCTCCAAGACGCTGCTCTTCTTC
AACAAGTGCAGCCTGCTCCGGCACGCCCGTGACCACAAGAGCAAGGGGCTCGTCATGCAGTGTTCCCAGC
TGCTGGTGAAGCCTATCTCTGCGGACCAAATGTTCGTGTCGGCCCCTGTGAACTCCACGGCACCAGCAGC
CCCAGCCCCTTCATCCTCTCCCAAACATGGCCTCACTTCGGGCAGTGCCAGTCCCCCTCCTCCAGCCTTG
CCACTCTACCCAGACCCTGTGAGGCTCATCCGGTACTCAATCAAGTGTCTTGAATGTCACAAGCAGATGC
GGGACTACATGGTCCTGGCTGCACATTTCCAGAGGACAACAGAGGAGACAGAGGGGCTGACCTGCCAGGT
ATGCCAAATGCTGCTGCCCAACCAGTGCAGTTTCTGTGCCCACCAGCGGATTCATGCACACAAGTCCCCC
TACTGCTGCCCGGAGTGTGGGGTCCTCTGCCGCTCTGCCTACTTCCAGACCCATGTAAAGGAGAATTGCC
TGCACTATGCCCGCAAGGTGGGCTACAGGTGCATCCACTGTGGTGTCGTCCACCTGACCTTGGCCTTGCT
GAAAAGCCACATCCAGGAGCGACACTGCCAGGTTTTCCACAAATGTGCATTCTGCCCCATGGCCTTCAAG
ACTGCCAGCAGCACTGCAGACCACAGTGCCACCCAGCACCCCACCCAGCCCCACAGACCCTCCCAGCTCA
TTTATAAGTGCTCCTGTGAAATGGTCTTCAACAAGAAGAGGCACATTCAGCAGCATTTTTACCAGAATGT
CAGCAAGACGCAGGTGGGCGTCTTCAAGTGCCCTGAGTGCCCACTCTTGTTCGTGCAGAAGCCGGAGTTG
ATGCAACACGTCAAGAGCACCCACGGTGTTCCCCGAAATGTGGACGAGCTGTCAAGCCTCCAGTCTTCAG
CGGACACATCCTCAAGCCGCCCTGGCTCTCGAGTTCCCACTGAGCCACCAGCCACTAGTGTGGCTGCTCG
GAGCAGCTCCCTGCCTTCTGGCCGCTGGGGTAGGCCTGAAGCCCACCGCAGGGTGGAAGCCAGGCCGCGG
CTGAGGAACACTGGCTGGACCTGCCAGGAGTGCCAGGAGTGGGTTCCAGATCGGGAGAGCTACGTGTCCC
ACATGAAAAAGAGCCACGGTCGGACATTGAAGCGGTACCCATGCCGGCAGTGTGAACAGTCCTTCCACAC
CCCCAACAGCCTGCGCAAACACATCCGCAACAACCATGACACAGTAAAGAAGTTCTACACCTGCGGGTAC
TGCACAGAGGACAGCCCCAGCTTTCCTCGGCCCTCCCTTCTGGAGAGCCACATCAGCCTTATGCATGGCA
TCAGAAACCCTGATTTGAGCCAGACGTCCAAAGTGAAACCTCCGGGTGGACATTCCCCTCAGGTGAACCA
TCTGAAAAGACCAGTCAGTGGAGTGGGGGACGCTCCAGGCACCAGCAATGGCGCAACTGTCTCTTCCACC
AAAAGGCACAAGTCCCTTTTTCAGTGCGCGAAATGTAGTTTTGCCACAGACTCGGGGCTCGAGTTTCAGA
GCCACATACCTCAGCACCAGGTGGACAGCTCCACAGCCCAATGTCTCCTCTGTGGTTTGTGCTACACCTC
TGCCAGCTCCCTCAGCCGCCACCTCTTCATTGTCCACAAGGTGAGAGACCAGGAGGAGGAGGAGGAAGAG
GAGGCGGCGGCAGCGGAGATGGCAGTGGAGGTGGCAGAGCCAGAGGAGGGCTCCGGGGAGGAGGTGCCCA
TGGAGACTAGAGAGAATGGACTGGAAGAATGTGCCGGTGAGCCTTTGTCAGCTGACCCAGAGGCGAGGAG
ATTGCTGGGCCCGGCCCCTGAGGACGATGGTGGCCACAATGATCACAGTCAACCACAGGCCTCTCAGGAC
CAGGACAGCCACACACTGTCCCCTCAGGTGTAGTAATGAACTAGTCCGTAACTTGAAAGTATTTCGATTT
CTTGGCTTTATATATCTTGTGGAAAGGACGACCCGGGTCCAGTGAGAGCTTGCAG
