>Addgene plasmid #142364 | TFORF0224 | depositor partial sequence | sequence record 279231 | Barcode
CCCGGGTCCAGTGAGAGCTTGCAG
